>Addgene plasmid #25182 | NAT2 | depositor partial sequence | sequence record 11656 | Author sequence
GGCTCTGGTAGCGACATTGAAGCATATTTTGAAAGAATTGGCTATAAGAACTCTAGGAACAAATTGGACT
TGGAAACATTAACTGACATTCTTGAGCACCAGATCCGGGCTGTTCCCTTTGAGAACCTTAACATGCATTG
TGGGCAAGCCATGGAGTTGGGCTTAGAGGCTATTTTTGATCACATTGTAAGAAGAAACCGGGGTGGGTGG
TGTCTCCAGGTCAATCAACTTCTGTACTGGGCTCTGACCACAATCGGTTTTCAGACCACAATGTTAGGAG
GGTATTTTTATATCCCTCCAGTTAACAAATACAGCACTGGCATGGTTCACCTTCTCCTGCAGGTGACCAT
TGACGGCAGGAATTACATTGTCGATGCTGGGTCTGGAAGCTCCTCCCAGATGTGGCAGCCTCTAGAATTA
ATTTCTGGGAAGGATCAGCCTCAGGTGCCTTGCATTTTCTGCTTGACAGAAGAGAGAGGAATCTGGTACC
TGGACCAAATCAGGAGAGAGCAGTATATTACAAACAAAGAATTTCTTAATTCTCATCTCCTGCCAAAGAA
GAAACACCAAAAAATATACTTATTTACGCTTGAACCTCGAACAATTGAAGATTTTGAGTCTATGAATACA
TACCTGCAGACGTCTCCAACATCTTCATTTATAACCACATCATTTTGTTCCTTGCAGACCCCAGAAGGGG
TTTACTGTTTGGTGGGCTTCATCCTCACCTATAGAAAATTCAATTATAAAGACAATACAGATCTGGTCGA
GTTTAAAACTCTCACTGAGGAAGAGGTTGAAGAAGTGCTGAAAAATATATTTAAGATTTCCTTGGGGAGA
AATCTCGTGCCCAAACCTGGTGATGGATCCCTTACTATT
