>Addgene plasmid #25182 | NAT2 | addgene partial sequence | sequence record 31261 | 25182 with T7
CTGAATATTTTGTTTACTTTAGAAGGAGATATACCATGCATCATCATCATCATCACAGCAGCGGCAGAGA
AAACTTGTATTTCCAGGGCGGCTCTGGTAGCGACATTGAAGCATATTTTGAAAGAATTGGCTATAAGAAC
TCTAGGAACAAATTGGACTTGGAAACATTAACTGACATTCTTGAGCACCAGATCCGGGCTGTTCCCTTTG
AGAACCTTAACATGCATTGTGGGCAAGCCATGGAGTTGGGCTTAGAGGCTATTTTTGATCACATTGTAAG
AAGAAACCGGGGTGGGTGGTGTCTCCAGGTCAATCAACTTCTGTACTGGGCTCTGACCACAATCGGTTTT
CAGACCACAATGTTAGGAGGGTATTTTTATATCCCTCCAGTTAACAAATACAGCACTGGCATGGTTCACC
TTCTCCTGCAGGTGACCATTGACGGCAGGAATTACATTGTCGATGCTGGGTCTGGAAGCTCCTCCCAGAT
GTGGCAGCCTCTAGAATTAATTTCTGGGAAGGATCAGCCTCAGGTGCCTTGCATTTTCTGCTTGACAGAA
GAGAGAGGAATCTGGTACCTGGACCAAATCAGGAGAGAGCAGTATATTACAAACAAAGAATTTCTTAATT
CTCATCTCCTGCCAAAGAAGAAACACCAAAAAATATACTTATTTACGCTTGAACCTCGAACAATTGAAGA
TTTTGAGTCTATGAATACATACCTGCAGACGTCTCCAACATCTTCATTTATAACCACATCATTTTGTTCC
TTGCAGACCCCAGAAGGGGTTTACTGTTTGGTGGGCTTCATCCTCACCTATAGAAAATTCAATTATAAAG
ACAATACAGATCTGGTCGAGTTTAAAACTCTCACTGAGGAAGAGGTTGAAGAAGTGCTGAAAAATATA
