[The description below was written by a language model from this plasmid's Addgene catalogue record.]
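Description:
NAT2 is a bacterial expression plasmid built on the pET28-MHL backbone, a structural-genomics derivative of the pET28 family listed at 7325 bp without insert. It is propagated in E. coli as a low-copy plasmid under kanamycin selection. The record does not include a feature table, so the promoter, origin of replication and other backbone elements are not explicitly listed. However, the recorded sequencing primers (T7 forward and T7 terminator reverse) indicate that the insert sits between a T7 promoter and T7 terminator, as is usual for pET-type vectors. In such vectors, expression depends on a host strain that supplies T7 RNA polymerase.

The insert, designated NAT2_07, is an 879 bp fragment of human NAT2 encoding N-acetyltransferase 2, an arylamine N-acetyltransferase involved in the metabolism of drugs and xenobiotics. It was introduced by restriction enzyme cloning and carries an N-terminal His tag, which allows the recombinant protein to be purified by immobilized metal affinity chromatography. The record does not state whether a protease cleavage site lies between the tag and the protein.

The stated purpose is bacterial production of protein for structure determination, and the depositor notes that the insert may not represent the full open reading frame, since constructs of this kind are often trimmed to boundaries that favour expression and crystallization. The depositor links the construct to a deposited crystal structure of human NAT2. This makes it a practical source of recombinant NAT2 for structural, biochemical or ligand-binding studies.
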