Addgene plasmid #25182: NAT2
Purpose: Bacterial expression for structure determination; may not be full ORF
Depositing lab: Cheryl Arrowsmith. Depositing organization: University of Toronto.
Backbone
  Vector backbone: pET28-MHL
  Backbone manufacturer: SGC
  Backbone size w/o insert (bp): 7325
  Vector type: Bacterial Expression
Growth in bacteria
  Bacterial resistance: Kanamycin, 50 μg/mL
  Growth temperature: 37°C
  Growth strain: DH5alpha
  Copy number: Low Copy
Gene/Insert
  Gene/Insert name: NAT2_07 (alt names: PDB: 2PFR; N-acetyltransferase 2)
  Species: H. sapiens (human)
  Insert size (bp): 879
  Entrez Gene: NAT2 (a.k.a. AAC2, NAT-2, PNAT)
  Tag / fusion protein: His (N terminal on insert)
  Cloning method: Restriction Enzyme
  Sequencing primers: 5′ T7; 3′ T7-term
Terms and licenses: Academic/Nonprofit Terms; Industry Terms: Not Available to Industry
Depositor comments: PDB: 2PFR. http://www.thesgc.org/structures/2PFR/
How to cite: NAT2 was a gift from Cheryl Arrowsmith (Addgene plasmid # 25182 ; http://n2t.net/addgene:25182 ; RRID:Addgene_25182)
